Addgene plasmid #134283: pcDNA6-N-Flag-SREBP1
Purpose: Expresses Flag-tagged SREBP1 in mammalian cells
Depositing lab: Bruce Beutler. Depositing organization: University of Texas Southwestern Medical Center. Publication: Skin-specific regulation of SREBP processing and lipid biosynthesis by glycerol kinase 5. Zhang D, Tomisato W, Su L, Sun L, Choi JH, Zhang Z, Wang KW, Zhan X, Choi M, Li X, Tang M, Castro-Perez JM, Hildebrand S, Murray AR, Moresco EMY, Beutler B. Proc Natl Acad Sci U S A. 2017 Jun 27;114(26):E5197-E5206. doi: 10.1073/pnas.1705312114. Epub 2017 Jun 12. PubMed 28607088.
Backbone
  Vector backbone: pcDNA6
  Backbone size w/o insert (bp): 5000
  Total vector size (bp): 8400
  Vector type: Mammalian Expression
  Selectable markers: Blasticidin
Growth in bacteria
  Bacterial resistance: Ampicillin, 100 μg/mL
  Growth temperature: 37°C
  Growth strain: DH5alpha
  Copy number: High Copy
Gene/Insert
  Gene/Insert name: SREBP1 (alt name: Srebf1; bHLHd1; SREBP-1)
  Species: M. musculus (mouse)
  Insert size (bp): 3405
  Mutation: mouse SREBP1 isoform a precursor
  GenBank ID: NM_011480
  Entrez Gene: Srebf1 (a.k.a. ADD1, SREBP1, bHLHd1)
  Promoter: CMV
  Tag / fusion protein: Flag (N terminal on insert)
  Cloning method: Ligation Independent Cloning
  Sequencing primers: 5′ TAATACGACTCACTATAGGG; 3′ TAGAAGGCACAGTCGAGG
Terms and licenses: Academic/Nonprofit Terms; Industry Terms: Not Available to Industry
How to cite: pcDNA6-N-Flag-SREBP1 was a gift from Bruce Beutler (Addgene plasmid # 134283 ; http://n2t.net/addgene:134283 ; RRID:Addgene_134283)
