[The description below was written by a language model from this plasmid's Addgene catalogue record and pLannotate feature annotations shown in this document.]
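Description:
pcDNA6-N-Flag-SREBP1 is a mammalian expression plasmid of about 8.4–8.5 kb, built on the pcDNA6 backbone. It is designed to produce an N-terminally Flag-tagged mouse SREBP1 (Srebf1, sterol regulatory element-binding protein 1) in transfected cells. In E. coli it is maintained at high copy from a ColE1/pUC-type origin and selected through the β-lactamase (AmpR) gene. An f1 origin is also present, a standard backbone element that allows single-stranded DNA production. For selection in mammalian cells, the plasmid carries a blasticidin S deaminase (BSD) cassette. This cassette is driven by the SV40 early promoter, with an adjacent EM7 bacterial promoter, and is terminated by an SV40 polyadenylation signal. The short bleomycin-resistance, lac and lacI fragments, and the brief HIV-1 LTR match just after the CMV promoter, appear to be backbone remnants or partial annotation matches rather than functional parts.

The expression cassette uses the human CMV immediate-early enhancer and promoter, followed by a T7 promoter that can serve as a sequencing primer site or for in vitro transcription. Downstream lies a short Flag-encoding segment, which the annotation software matched as a fragment of 3xFLAG. It precedes the roughly 3.4 kb Srebf1 open reading frame, and a bovine growth hormone polyadenylation signal ends the transcript. The catalogue specifies the insert as the mouse SREBP1 isoform a precursor, meaning the full-length form rather than a pre-cleaved nuclear fragment, and states that it was inserted by ligation-independent cloning. Because the epitope sits at the N terminus, Flag detection should report both the precursor and the N-terminal transcription factor fragment released by proteolytic processing. The associated study concerns regulation of SREBP processing and lipid biosynthesis, which fits use of the plasmid in overexpression, immunoblotting or immunoprecipitation experiments.
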