Features (pLannotate 1.2.2; 23 found; start..end, strand, type, name):
     28..80      -  misc_feature   bom (fragment): basis of mobility region from pBR322
    235..614     +  enhancer       CMV enhancer: human cytomegalovirus immediate early enhancer
    615..818     +  promoter       CMV promoter: human cytomegalovirus (CMV) immediate early promoter
    814..847     +  LTR            5' LTR (truncated) (fragment): truncated 5' long terminal repeat (LTR) from HIV-1
    863..881     +  promoter       T7 promoter: promoter for bacteriophage T7 RNA polymerase
    929..949     +  CDS            3xFLAG (fragment): three tandem FLAG® epitope tags
    972..4373    +  CDS            Srebf1: SRBP1_MOUSE - Also known as Srebp1 From Mus musculus (Mouse).
   4445..4669    +  polyA_signal   bGH poly(A) signal: bovine growth hormone polyadenylation signal
   4673..4694    +  promoter       SV40 promoter (fragment): SV40 enhancer and early promoter
   4715..5143    +  rep_origin     f1 ori (sequence partly withheld): f1 bacteriophage origin of replication; arrow indicates direction of (+) strand synthesis
   5157..5486    +  promoter       SV40 promoter: SV40 enhancer and early promoter
   5534..5581    +  promoter       EM7 promoter: synthetic bacterial promoter&nbsp
   5600..5998    +  CDS            BSD: blasticidin S deaminase; Aspergillus terreus BSD; confers resistance to blasticidin
   5999..6026    +  CDS            BleoR (fragment): antibiotic-binding protein; Sh ble from Streptoalloteichus hindustanus; confers resistance to bleomycin, phleomycin, and Zeocin™
   6036..6161    +  CDS            ble (fragment): BLE_KLEPN - Experimental evidence at protein level: Swiss-Prot protein existence level 1. Binding protein with a strong affinity to the bleomycin family of antibiotics. Binds to CL990; an antimitotic-antibiotic compound. From Klebsiella pneumoniae.
   6156..6277    +  polyA_signal   SV40 poly(A) signal: SV40 polyadenylation signal
   6350..6366    -  protein_bind   lac operator: The lac repressor binds to the lac operator to inhibit transcription in E. coli. This inhibition can be relieved by adding lactose or isopropyl-β-D-thiogalactopyranoside (IPTG). lac repressor encoded by lacI
   6374..6404    -  promoter       lac promoter: promoter for the E. coli lac operon
   6419..6440    -  protein_bind   CAP binding site: CAP binding activates transcription in the presence of cAMP. E. coli catabolite activator protein
   6453..6545    -  CDS            lacI (fragment): lac repressor; lacI; The lac repressor binds to the lac operator to inhibit transcription in E. coli. This inhibition can be relieved by adding lactose or isopropyl-β-D-thiogalactopyranoside (IPTG).
   6728..7316    -  rep_origin     ori: high-copy-number ColE1/pMB1/pBR322/pUC origin of replication
   7487..8347    -  CDS            AmpR: β-lactamase; bla; confers resistance to ampicillin, carbenicillin, and related antibiotics
   8348..8452    -  promoter       AmpR promoter: bla
>Addgene plasmid #134283 | pcDNA6-N-Flag-SREBP1 | addgene full sequence | sequence record 275428 | Addgene NGS Result
GACGGATCGGGAGATCTCCCGATCCCCTATGGTGCACTCTCAGTACAATCTGCTCTGATGCCGCATAGTT
AAGCCAGTATCTGCTCCCTGCTTGTGTGTTGGAGGTCGCTGAGTAGTGCGCGAGCAAAATTTAAGCTACA
ACAAGGCAAGGCTTGACCGACAATTGCATGAAGAATCTGCTTAGGGTTAGGCGTTTTGCGCTGCTTCGCG
ATGTACGGGCCAGATATACGCGTTGACATTGATTATTGACTAGTTATTAATAGTAATCAATTACGGGGTC
ATTAGTTCATAGCCCATATATGGAGTTCCGCGTTACATAACTTACGGTAAATGGCCCGCCTGGCTGACCG
CCCAACGACCCCCGCCCATTGACGTCAATAATGACGTATGTTCCCATAGTAACGCCAATAGGGACTTTCC
ATTGACGTCAATGGGTGGAGTATTTACGGTAAACTGCCCACTTGGCAGTACATCAAGTGTATCATATGCC
AAGTACGCCCCCTATTGACGTCAATGACGGTAAATGGCCCGCCTGGCATTATGCCCAGTACATGACCTTA
TGGGACTTTCCTACTTGGCAGTACATCTACGTATTAGTCATCGCTATTACCATGGTGATGCGGTTTTGGC
AGTACATCAATGGGCGTGGATAGCGGTTTGACTCACGGGGATTTCCAAGTCTCCACCCCATTGACGTCAA
TGGGAGTTTGTTTTGGCACCAAAATCAACGGGACTTTCCAAAATGTCGTAACAACTCCGCCCCATTGACG
CAAATGGGCGGTAGGCGTGTACGGTGGGAGGTCTATATAAGCAGAGCTCTCTGGCTAACTAGAGAACCCA
CTGCTTACTGGCTTATCGAAATTAATACGACTCACTATAGGGAGACCCAAGCTGGCTAGTTAGAGCTCCT
TAAGGTTAACGCCACCATGGACTACAAAGACGATGACGACAAGTCTAGAGAATTCGGATCCATGGACGAG
CTGGCCTTCGGTGAGGCGGCTCTGGAACAGACACTGGCCGAGATGTGCGAACTGGACACAGCGGTTTTGA
ACGACATCGAAGACATGCTCCAGCTCATCAACAACCAAGACAGTGACTTCCCGGGCCTGTTTGACGCCCC
CTATGCTGGGGGTGAGACAGGGGACACAGGCCCCAGCAGCCCAGGTGCCAACTCTCCTGAGAGCTTCTCT
TCTGCTTCTCTGGCCTCCTCTCTGGAAGCCTTCCTGGGAGGACCCAAGGTGACACCTGCACCCTTGTCCC
CTCCACCATCGGCACCCGCTGCTTTAAAGATGTACCCGTCCGTGTCCCCCTTTTCCCCTGGGCCTGGGAT
CAAAGAGGAGCCAGTGCCACTCACCATCCTACAGCCTGCAGCGCCACAGCCGTCACCGGGGACCCTCCTG
CCTCCGAGCTTCCCCGCACCACCCGTACAGCTCAGCCCTGCGCCCGTGCTGGGTTACTCGAGCCTGCCTT
CAGGCTTCTCAGGGACCCTTCCAGGAAACACTCAGCAGCCACCATCTAGCCTGCCGCTGGCCCCTGCACC
AGGAGTCTTGCCCACCCCTGCCCTGCACACCCAGGTCCAAAGCTTGGCCTCCCAGCAGCCGCTGCCAGCC
TCAGCAGCCCCTAGAACAAACACTGTGACCTCACAGGTCCAGCAGGTCCCAGTTGTACTGCAGCCACACT
TCATCAAGGCAGACTCACTGCTGCTGACAGCTGTGAAGACAGATGCAGGAGCCACCATGAAGACTGCAGG
CATCAGCACCCTGGCTCCTGGCACAGCCGTGCAGGCAGGTCCCCTGCAGACCCTGGTGAGTGGAGGGACC
ATCTTGGCCACAGTACCTTTGGTTGTGGACACAGACAAACTGCCCATCCACCGACTCGCAGCTGGCAGCA
AGGCCCTAGGCTCAGCTCAGAGCCGTGGTGAGAAGCGCACAGCCCACAATGCCATTGAGAAGCGCTACCG
GTCCTCTATCAATGACAAGATTGTGGAGCTCAAAGACCTGGTGGTGGGCACTGAAGCAAAGCTGAATAAA
TCTGCTGTCTTGCGCAAGGCCATCGACTACATCCGCTTCTTGCAGCACAGCAACCAGAAGCTCAAGCAGG
AGAACCTGACCCTACGAAGTGCACACAAAAGCAAATCACTGAAGGACCTGGTGTCAGCTTGTGGCAGTGG
AGGAGGCACAGATGTGTCTATGGAGGGCATGAAACCCGAAGTGGTGGAGACGCTTACCCCTCCACCCTCA
GACGCCGGCTCACCCTCCCAGAGTAGCCCCTTGTCTTTTGGCAGCAGAGCTAGCAGCAGTGGTGGTAGTG
ACTCTGAGCCCGACAGTCCAGCCTTTGAGGATAGCCAGGTCAAAGCCCAGCGGCTGCCTTCACACAGCCG
AGGCATGCTGGACCGCTCCCGCCTGGCCCTGTGTGTACTGGCCTTTCTGTGTCTGACCTGCAATCCTTTG
GCCTCGCTTTTCGGCTGGGGCATTCTCACTCCCTCTGATGCTACGGGTACACACCGTAGTTCTGGGCGCA
GCATGCTGGAGGCAGAGAGCAGAGATGGCTCTAATTGGACCCAGTGGTTGCTGCCACCCCTAGTCTGGCT
GGCCAATGGACTACTAGTGTTGGCCTGCTTGGCTCTTCTCTTTGTCTATGGGGAACCTGTGACTAGGCCA
CACTCTGGCCCGGCTGTACACTTCTGGAGACATCGCAAACAAGCTGACCTGGATTTGGCCCGGGGAGATT
TCCCCCAGGCTGCTCAACAGCTGTGGCTGGCCCTGCAAGCGCTGGGCCGGCCCCTGCCCACCTCAAACCT
GGATCTGGCCTGCAGTCTGCTTTGGAACCTCATCCGCCACCTGCTCCAGCGTCTCTGGGTGGGCCGCTGG
CTGGCAGGCCAGGCCGGGGGCCTGCTGAGGGACCGTGGGCTGAGGAAGGATGCCCGTGCCAGTGCCCGGG
ATGCGGCTGTTGTCTACCATAAGCTGCACCAGCTGCATGCCATGGGCAAGTACACAGGAGGACATCTTGC
TGCTTCTAACCTGGCACTAAGTGCCCTCAACCTGGCTGAGTGCGCAGGAGATGCTATCTCCATGGCAACA
CTGGCAGAGATCTATGTGGCAGCGGCCCTGAGGGTCAAAACCAGCCTCCCAAGAGCCCTGCACTTCTTGA
CACGTTTCTTCCTGAGCAGCGCCCGCCAGGCCTGCCTAGCACAGAGCGGCTCGGTGCCTCTTGCCATGCA
GTGGCTCTGCCACCCTGTAGGTCACCGTTTCTTTGTGGACGGGGACTGGGCCGTGCACGGTGCCCCCCCG
GAGAGCCTGTACAGCGTGGCTGGGAACCCAGTGGATCCGCTGGCCCAGGTGACCCGGCTATTCCGTGAAC
ATCTCCTAGAGCGAGCGTTGAACTGTATTGCTCAGCCCAGCCCAGGGGCAGCTGACGGAGACAGGGAGTT
CTCAGATGCCCTTGGATATCTGCAGTTGCTAAATAGCTGTTCTGATGCTGCCGGGGCTCCTGCTTGCAGT
TTCTCTGTCAGCTCCAGCATGGCTGCCACCACTGGCCCAGACCCAGTGGCCAAGTGGTGGGCCTCACTGA
CAGCTGTGGTGATCCACTGGCTGAGGCGGGATGAAGAGGCAGCTGAGCGCTTGTACCCACTGGTAGAGCA
TATCCCCCAGGTGCTGCAGGACACTGAGAGACCCCTGCCCAGGGCAGCTCTGTACTCCTTCAAGGCTGCC
CGGGCTCTGCTGGACCACAGAAAGGTGGAATCTAGCCCAGCCAGCCTGGCCATCTGTGAGAAGGCCAGTG
GGTACCTGCGGGACAGCTTAGCCTCTACACCAACTGGCAGTTCCATTGACAAGGCCATGCAGCTGCTCCT
GTGTGATCTACTTCTTGTGGCCCGTACCAGTCTGTGGCAGCGGCAGCAGTCACCAGCTTCAGTCCAGGTA
GCTCACGGTACCAGCAATGGACCCCAGGCCTCTGCTCTGGAGCTGCGTGGTTTCCAACATGACCTGAGCA
GCCTGCGGCGGTTGGCACAGAGCTTCCGGCCTGCTATGAGGAGGGTATTCCTACATGAGGCCACAGCTCG
GCTGATGGCAGGAGCAAGTCCTGCCCGGACACACCAGCTCCTGGATCGCAGTCTGAGGAGGAGGGCAGGT
TCCAGTGGCAAAGGAGGCACTACAGCTGAGCTGGAGCCACGGCCCACATGGCGGGAGCACACCGAGGCCC
TGCTGTTGGCATCCTGCTATCTGCCCCCTGCCTTCCTGTCGGCTCCTGGGCAGCGAATGAGCATGCTGGC
CGAGGCGGCACGCACCGTAGAGAAGCTTGGCGATCACCGGCTACTGCTGGACTGCCAGCAGATGCTCCTG
CGCCTGGGCGGCGGAACCACCGTCACTTCCAGCTAGCTCGAGCCATGGAAGCTTGATATCTAACTGACTG
AACCGGTGGTACCAAACCCGCTGATCAGCCTCGACTGTGCCTTCTAGTTGCCAGCCATCTGTTGTTTGCC
CCTCCCCCGTGCCTTCCTTGACCCTGGAAGGTGCCACTCCCACTGTCCTTTCCTAATAAAATGAGGAAAT
TGCATCGCATTGTCTGAGTAGGTGTCATTCTATTCTGGGGGGTGGGGTGGGGCAGGACAGCAAGGGGGAG
GATTGGGAAGACAATAGCAGGCATGCTGGGGATGCGGTGGGCTCTATGGCTTCTGAGGCGGAAAGAACCA
GCTGGGGCTCTAGGGGGTATCCCC
[124 nt withheld, positions 4715-4838]
C
[91 nt withheld, positions 4840-4930]
A
[49 nt withheld, positions 4932-4980]
CCTTTGACGTTGGAGTCCACGTTCTTT
[37 nt withheld, positions 5008-5044]
ACCCTATCTCGGTCTATTCTTTTGATTTATAAGGGATTTTGCCGATTTCGGCCTATTGGTTAAAAAATGA
GCTGATTTAACAAAAATTTAACGCGAATTAATTCTGTGGAATGTGTGTCAGTTAGGGTGTGGAAAGTCCC
CAGGCTCCCCAGCAGGCAGAAGTATGCAAAGCATGCATCTCAATTAGTCAGCAACCAGGTGTGGAAAGTC
CCCAGGCTCCCCAGCAGGCAGAAGTATGCAAAGCATGCATCTCAATTAGTCAGCAACCATAGTCCCGCCC
CTAACTCCGCCCATCCCGCCCCTAACTCCGCCCAGTTCCGCCCATTCTCCGCCCCATGGCTGACTAATTT
TTTTTATTTATGCAGAGGCCGAGGCCGCCTCTGCCTCTGAGCTATTCCAGAAGTAGTGAGGAGGCTTTTT
TGGAGGCCTAGGCTTTTGCAAAAAGCTCCCGGGAGCTTGTATATCCATTTTCGGATCTGATCAGCACGTG
TTGACAATTAATCATCGGCATAGTATATCGGCATAGTATAATACGACAAGGTGAGGAACTAAACCATGGC
CAAGCCTTTGTCTCAAGAAGAATCCACCCTCATTGAAAGAGCAACGGCTACAATCAACAGCATCCCCATC
TCTGAAGACTACAGCGTCGCCAGCGCAGCTCTCTCTAGCGACGGCCGCATCTTCACTGGTGTCAATGTAT
ATCATTTTACTGGGGGACCTTGTGCAGAACTCGTGGTGCTGGGCACTGCTGCTGCTGCGGCAGCTGGCAA
CCTGACTTGTATCGTCGCGATCGGAAATGAGAACAGGGGCATCTTGAGCCCCTGCGGACGGTGCCGACAG
GTGCTTCTCGATCTGCATCCTGGGATCAAAGCCATAGTGAAGGACAGTGATGGACAGCCGACGGCAGTTG
GGATTCGTGAATTGCTGCCCTCTGGTTATGTGTGGGAGGGCTAAGCACTTCGTGGCCGAGGAGCAGGACT
GACACGTGCTACGAGATTTCGATTCCACCGCCGCCTTCTATGAAAGGTTGGGCTTCGGAATCGTTTTCCG
GGACGCCGGCTGGATGATCCTCCAGCGCGGGGATCTCATGCTGGAGTTCTTCGCCCACCCCAACTTGTTT
ATTGCAGCTTATAATGGTTACAAATAAAGCAATAGCATCACAAATTTCACAAATAAAGCATTTTTTTCAC
TGCATTCTAGTTGTGGTTTGTCCAAACTCATCAATGTATCTTATCATGTCTGTATACCGTCGACCTCTAG
CTAGAGCTTGGCGTAATCATGGTCATAGCTGTTTCCTGTGTGAAATTGTTATCCGCTCACAATTCCACAC
AACATACGAGCCGGAAGCATAAAGTGTAAAGCCTGGGGTGCCTAATGAGTGAGCTAACTCACATTAATTG
CGTTGCGCTCACTGCCCGCTTTCCAGTCGGGAAACCTGTCGTGCCAGCTGCATTAATGAATCGGCCAACG
CGCGGGGAGAGGCGGTTTGCGTATTGGGCGCTCTTCCGCTTCCTCGCTCACTGACTCGCTGCGCTCGGTC
GTTCGGCTGCGGCGAGCGGTATCAGCTCACTCAAAGGCGGTAATACGGTTATCCACAGAATCAGGGGATA
ACGCAGGAAAGAACATGTGAGCAAAAGGCCAGCAAAAGGCCAGGAACCGTAAAAAGGCCGCGTTGCTGGC
GTTTTTCCATAGGCTCCGCCCCCCTGACGAGCATCACAAAAATCGACGCTCAAGTCAGAGGTGGCGAAAC
CCGACAGGACTATAAAGATACCAGGCGTTTCCCCCTGGAAGCTCCCTCGTGCGCTCTCCTGTTCCGACCC
TGCCGCTTACCGGATACCTGTCCGCCTTTCTCCCTTCGGGAAGCGTGGCGCTTTCTCATAGCTCACGCTG
TAGGTATCTCAGTTCGGTGTAGGTCGTTCGCTCCAAGCTGGGCTGTGTGCACGAACCCCCCGTTCAGCCC
GACCGCTGCGCCTTATCCGGTAACTATCGTCTTGAGTCCAACCCGGTAAGACACGACTTATCGCCACTGG
CAGCAGCCACTGGTAACAGGATTAGCAGAGCGAGGTATGTAGGCGGTGCTACAGAGTTCTTGAAGTGGTG
GCCTAACTACGGCTACACTAGAAGAACAGTATTTGGTATCTGCGCTCTGCTGAAGCCAGTTACCTTCGGA
AAAAGAGTTGGTAGCTCTTGATCCGGCAAACAAACCACCGCTGGTAGCGGTGGTTTTTTTGTTTGCAAGC
AGCAGATTACGCGCAGAAAAAAAGGATCTCAAGAAGATCCTTTGATCTTTTCTACGGGGTCTGACGCTCA
GTGGAACGAAAACTCACGTTAAGGGATTTTGGTCATGAGATTATCAAAAAGGATCTTCACCTAGATCCTT
TTAAATTAAAAATGAAGTTTTAAATCAATCTAAAGTATATATGAGTAAACTTGGTCTGACAGTTACCAAT
GCTTAATCAGTGAGGCACCTATCTCAGCGATCTGTCTATTTCGTTCATCCATAGTTGCCTGACTCCCCGT
CGTGTAGATAACTACGATACGGGAGGGCTTACCATCTGGCCCCAGTGCTGCAATGATACCGCGAGACCCA
CGCTCACCGGCTCCAGATTTATCAGCAATAAACCAGCCAGCCGGAAGGGCCGAGCGCAGAAGTGGTCCTG
CAACTTTATCCGCCTCCATCCAGTCTATTAATTGTTGCCGGGAAGCTAGAGTAAGTAGTTCGCCAGTTAA
TAGTTTGCGCAACGTTGTTGCCATTGCTACAGGCATCGTGGTGTCACGCTCGTCGTTTGGTATGGCTTCA
TTCAGCTCCGGTTCCCAACGATCAAGGCGAGTTACATGATCCCCCATGTTGTGCAAAAAAGCGGTTAGCT
CCTTCGGTCCTCCGATCGTTGTCAGAAGTAAGTTGGCCGCAGTGTTATCACTCATGGTTATGGCAGCACT
GCATAATTCTCTTACTGTCATGCCATCCGTAAGATGCTTTTCTGTGACTGGTGAGTACTCAACCAAGTCA
TTCTGAGAATAGTGTATGCGGCGACCGAGTTGCTCTTGCCCGGCGTCAATACGGGATAATACCGCGCCAC
ATAGCAGAACTTTAAAAGTGCTCATCATTGGAAAACGTTCTTCGGGGCGAAAACTCTCAAGGATCTTACC
GCTGTTGAGATCCAGTTCGATGTAACCCACTCGTGCACCCAACTGATCTTCAGCATCTTTTACTTTCACC
AGCGTTTCTGGGTGAGCAAAAACAGGAAGGCAAAATGCCGCAAAAAAGGGAATAAGGGCGACACGGAAAT
GTTGAATACTCATACTCTTCCTTTTTCAATATTATTGAAGCATTTATCAGGGTTATTGTCTCATGAGCGG
ATACATATTTGAATGTATTTAGAAAAATAAACAAATAGGGGTTCCGCGCACATTTCCCCGAAAAGTGCCA
CCTGACGTC
